>Addgene plasmid #163042 | Sticky-361d-3X | addgene full sequence | sequence record 331126 | Addgene NGS Result
TTTTTTTTTCATGTGCCGGTCTCACACGTGCCTGGAGACTAGTAAGCGCTTCTAGTGGCGGTTAAAACGC
GGTAGACAGCGCGTACGTGCGTTTAAGCGGTGCTAGAGCTGTCTACGACCAATTGAGCGGCCTCGGCACC
GGGATGCGTTTTTTTTTTCGTTTTGCAGCGGTACCGAATTCACTGGCCGTCGTTTTACAACGTCGTGACT
GGGAAAACCCTGGCGTTACCCAACTTAATCGCCTTGCAGCACATCCCCCTTTCGCCAGCTGGCGTAATAG
CGAAGAGGCCCGCACCGATCGCCCTTCCCAACAGTTGCGCAGCCTGAATGGCGAATGGCGCCTGATGCGG
TATTTTCTCCTTACGCATCTGTGCGGTATTTCACACCGCATATGGTGCACTCTCAGTACAATCTGCTCTG
ATGCCGCATAGTTAAGCCAGCCCCGACACCCGCCAACACCCGCTGACGCGCCCTGACGGGCTTGTCTGCT
CCCGGCATCCGCTTACAGACAAGCTGTGACCGTCTCCGGGAGCTGCATGTGTCAGAGGTTTTCACCGTCA
TCACCGAAACGCGCGAGACGAAAGGGCCTCGTGATACGCCTATTTTTATAGGTTAATGTCATGATAATAA
TGGTTTCTTAGACGTCAGGTGGCACTTTTCGGGGAAATGTGCGCGGAACCCCTATTTGTTTATTTTTCTA
AATACATTCAAATATGTATCCGCTCATGAGACAATAACCCTGATAAATGCTTCAATAATATTGAAAAAGG
AAGAGTATGAGTATTCAACATTTCCGTGTCGCCCTTATTCCCTTTTTTGCGGCATTTTGCCTTCCTGTTT
TTGCTCACCCAGAAACGCTGGTGAAAGTAAAAGATGCTGAAGATCAGTTGGGTGCACGAGTGGGTTACAT
CGAACTGGATCTCAACAGCGGTAAGATCCTTGAGAGTTTTCGCCCCGAAGAACGTTTTCCAATGATGAGC
ACTTTTAAAGTTCTGCTATGTGGCGCGGTATTATCCCGTATTGACGCCGGGCAAGAGCAACTCGGTCGCC
GCATACACTATTCTCAGAATGACTTGGTTGAGTACTCACCAGTCACAGAAAAGCATCTTACGGATGGCAT
GACAGTAAGAGAATTATGCAGTGCTGCCATAACCATGAGTGATAACACTGCGGCCAACTTACTTCTGACA
ACGATCGGAGGACCGAAGGAGCTAACCGCTTTTTTGCACAACATGGGGGATCATGTAACTCGCCTTGATC
GTTGGGAACCGGAGCTGAATGAAGCCATACCAAACGACGAGCGTGACACCACGATGCCTGTAGCAATGGC
AACAACGTTGCGCAAACTATTAACTGGCGAACTACTTACTCTAGCTTCCCGGCAACAATTAATAGACTGG
ATGGAGGCGGATAAAGTTGCAGGACCACTTCTGCGCTCGGCCCTTCCGGCTGGCTGGTTTATTGCTGATA
AATCTGGAGCCGGTGAGCGTGGGTCTCGCGGTATCATTGCAGCACTGGGGCCAGATGGTAAGCCCTCCCG
TATCGTAGTTATCTACACGACGGGGAGTCAGGCAACTATGGATGAACGAAATAGACAGATCGCTGAGATA
GGTGCCTCACTGATTAAGCATTGGTAACTGTCAGACCAAGTTTACTCATATATACTTTAGATTGATTTAA
AACTTCATTTTTAATTTAAAAGGATCTAGGTGAAGATCCTTTTTGATAATCTCATGACCAAAATCCCTTA
ACGTGAGTTTTCGTTCCACTGAGCGTCAGACCCCGTAGAAAAGATCAAAGGATCTTCTTGAGATCCTTTT
TTTCTGCGCGTAATCTGCTGCTTGCAAACAAAAAAACCACCGCTACCAGCGGTGGTTTGTTTGCCGGATC
AAGAGCTACCAACTCTTTTTCCGAAGGTAACTGGCTTCAGCAGAGCGCAGATACCAAATACTGTTCTTCT
AGTGTAGCCGTAGTTAGGCCACCACTTCAAGAACTCTGTAGCACCGCCTACATACCTCGCTCTGCTAATC
CTGTTACCAGTGGCTGCTGCCAGTGGCGATAAGTCGTGTCTTACCGGGTTGGACTCAAGACGATAGTTAC
CGGATAAGGCGCAGCGGTCGGGCTGAACGGGGGGTTCGTGCACACAGCCCAGCTTGGAGCGAACGACCTA
CACCGAACTGAGATACCTACAGCGTGAGCTATGAGAAAGCGCCACGCTTCCCGAAGGGAGAAAGGCGGAC
AGGTATCCGGTAAGCGGCAGGGTCGGAACAGGAGAGCGCACGAGGGAGCTTCCAGGGGGAAACGCCTGGT
ATCTTTATAGTCCTGTCGGGTTTCGCCACCTCTGACTTGAGCGTCGATTTTTGTGATGCTCGTCAGGGGG
GCGGAGCCTATGGAAAAACGCCAGCAACGCGGCCTTTTTACGGTTCCTGGCCTTTTGCTGGCCTTTTGCT
CACATGTTCTTTCCTGCGTTATCCCCTGATTCTGTGGATAACCGTATTACCGCCTTTGAGTGAGCTGATA
CCGCTCGCCGCAGCCGAACGACCGAGCGCAGCGAGTCAGTGAGCGAGGAAGCGGAAGAGCGCCCAATACG
CAAACCGCCTCTCCCCGCGCGTTGGCCGATTCATTAATGCAGCTGGCACGACAGGTTTCCCGACTGGAAA
GCGGGCAGTGAGCGCAACGCAATTAATGTGAGTTAGCTCACTCATTAGGCACCCCAGGCTTTACACTTTA
TGCTTCCGGCTCGTATGTTGTGTGGAATTGTGAGCGGATAACAATTTCACACAGGAAACAGCTATGACCA
TGATTACGCCAAGCTTGGTACCGCTTTTGGACGTTTTTTTTTTCATGTGCCGGTCTCACACGTGCCTGGA
GACTAGTAAGCGCTTCTAGTGGCGGTTAAAACGCGGTAGACAGCGCGTACGTGCGTTTAAGCGGTGCTAG
AGCTGTCTACGACCAATTGAGCGGCCTCGGCACCGGGATGCGTTTTTTTTTTCATACTCGAGCATGCTTT
TTTTTTTCATGTGCCGGTCTCACACGTGCCTGGAGACTAGTAAGCGCTTCTAGTGGCGGTTAAAACGCGG
TAGACAGCGCGTACGTGCGTTTAAGCGGTGCTAGAGCTGTCTACGACCAATTGAGCGGCCTCGGCACCGG
GATGCGTTTTTTTTTTCGTTTTGCAGCGGTACCGCTTTTGGACGTTTTTTTTTTCATGTGCCGGTCTCAC
ACGTGCCTGGAGACTAGTAAGCGCTTCTAGTGGCGGTTAAAACGCGGTAGACAGCGCGTACGTGCGTTTA
AGCGGTGCTAGAGCTGTCTACGACCAATTGAGCGGCCTCGGCACCGGGATGCGTTTTTTTTTTCATACTC
GAGCATGCTTTTTTTTTTCATGTGCCGGTCTCACACGTGCCTGGAGACTAGTAAGCGCTTCTAGTGGCGG
TTAAAACGCGGTAGACAGCGCGTACGTGCGTTTAAGCGGTGCTAGAGCTGTCTACGACCAATTGAGCGGC
CTCGGCACCGGGATGCGTTTTTTTTTTCGTTTTGCAGCGGTACCGCTTTTGGACGTTTTTTTTTTCATGT
GCCGGTCTCACACGTGCCTGGAGACTAGTAAGCGCTTCTAGTGGCGGTTAAAACGCGGTAGACAGCGCGT
ACGTGCGTTTAAGCGGTGCTAGAGCTGTCTACGACCAATTGAGCGGCCTCGGCACCGGGATGCGTTTTTT
TTTTCATACTCGAGCATGCT
Features (pLannotate 1.2.2; 10 found; start..end, strand, type, name):
    178..335     +  CDS            lacZα (fragment): LacZα fragment of β-galactosidase; lacZ fragment
    341..440     -  misc_feature   bom (fragment): basis of mobility region from pBR322
    542..577     -  CDS            rop (fragment): Rop protein, which maintains plasmids at low copy number; rop
    672..776     +  promoter       AmpR promoter: bla
    777..1637    +  CDS            AmpR: β-lactamase; bla; confers resistance to ampicillin, carbenicillin, and related antibiotics
   1808..2396    +  rep_origin     ori: high-copy-number ColE1/pMB1/pBR322/pUC origin of replication
   2579..2671    +  CDS            lacI (fragment): lac repressor; lacI; The lac repressor binds to the lac operator to inhibit transcription in E. coli. This inhibition can be relieved by adding lactose or isopropyl-β-D-thiogalactopyranoside (IPTG).
   2684..2705    +  protein_bind   CAP binding site: CAP binding activates transcription in the presence of cAMP. E. coli catabolite activator protein
   2720..2750    +  promoter       lac promoter: promoter for the E. coli lac operon
   2758..2774    +  protein_bind   lac operator: The lac repressor binds to the lac operator to inhibit transcription in E. coli. This inhibition can be relieved by adding lactose or isopropyl-β-D-thiogalactopyranoside (IPTG). lac repressor encoded by lacI
