[The description below was written by a language model from this plasmid's Addgene catalogue record and pLannotate feature annotations shown in this document.]
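Description:
Sticky-361d-3X is a pUC19-based bacterial plasmid built purely as a template for producing a defined DNA fragment in bulk, not for expressing any protein. It is catalogued as a vector for DNA production, with the stated purpose of generating DNA fragments for dinucleosome preparation as part of work on engineering nucleosomes into varied chromatin assemblies. The fragment-bearing DNA was cloned by restriction digestion between the EcoRI and HindIII sites of the pUC19 polylinker. It can be read with the standard M13 forward and reverse primers that flank that region.

The annotated features are all backbone elements. These include the high-copy ColE1/pUC origin of replication and the β-lactamase gene with its own promoter for ampicillin selection in E. coli. Also present is the lac regulatory region (CAP binding site, lac promoter and lac operator) leading toward a lacZα fragment. Short remnants of lacI, rop and the pBR322 bom region are vestigial pieces typical of pUC-derived sequences. No feature is annotated across the stretch between the lac operator and the lacZα fragment, which wraps around the origin of the circular sequence numbering and is where the cloned DNA would be expected to lie.

The sequenced plasmid is 3,730 nt against a listed backbone size of 2,710 bp, which implies about a kilobase of added sequence. The name suggests three copies of a 361 bp unit with cohesive ("sticky") ends, but the record does not state the insert's composition, repeat number, nucleosome-positioning content or the enzymes used to release it. The entry is also labelled an empty backbone, and no gene or insert name is given.
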