Addgene plasmid #163042: Sticky-361d-3X
Purpose: (Empty Backbone) DNA fragment production for dinucleosome preparation
Depositing lab: Curt Davey. Depositing organization: Nanyang Technological University (NTU). Publication: Engineering nucleosomes for generating diverse chromatin assemblies. Adhireksan Z, Sharma D, Lee PL, Bao Q, Padavattan S, Shum WK, Davey GE, Davey CA. Nucleic Acids Res. 2021 Feb 15. pii: 6137298. doi: 10.1093/nar/gkab070. PubMed 33590100.
Backbone
  Vector backbone: pUC19
  Backbone manufacturer: Genscript
  Backbone size (bp): 2710
  Modifications to backbone: Cloned into the EcoRI and HindIII sites of the pUC19 vector
  Vector type: Bacterial vector for DNA production
Growth in bacteria
  Bacterial resistance: Ampicillin, 100 μg/mL
  Growth temperature: 37°C
  Growth strain: DH5alpha
  Copy number: High Copy
Gene/Insert
  Cloning method: Restriction Enzyme
  Sequencing primers: 5′ M13 fwd; 3′ M13 rev
Terms and licenses: Academic/Nonprofit Terms; Industry Terms: Not Available to Industry
Depositor comments: Please cite the following article in any publications where this construct is utilized: doi: 10.1093/nar/gkab070 Z. Adhireksan, D. Sharma, P.L. Lee, Q. Bao, S. Padavattan, W.K. Shum, G.E. Davey & C.A. Davey. (2021). Engineering Nucleosomes for Generating Diverse Chromatin Assemblies. Nucleic Acids Res.
How to cite: Sticky-361d-3X was a gift from Curt Davey (Addgene plasmid # 163042 ; http://n2t.net/addgene:163042 ; RRID:Addgene_163042)
