>Addgene plasmid #163042 | Sticky-361d-3X | depositor partial sequence | sequence record 315779 | Three copies of Sticky-361d bp sequence is cloned into EcoRI/HindIII of pUC19
GAATTCGGTACCGCTGCAAAACGAAAAAAAAAACGCATCCCGGTGCCGAGGCCGCTCAATTGGTCGTAGA
CAGCTCTAGCACCGCTTAAACGCACGTACGCGCTGTCTACCGCGTTTTAACCGCCACTAGAAGCGCTTAC
TAGTCTCCAGGCACGTGTGAGACCGGCACATGAAAAAAAAAAGCATGCTCGAGTATGAAAAAAAAAACGC
ATCCCGGTGCCGAGGCCGCTCAATTGGTCGTAGACAGCTCTAGCACCGCTTAAACGCACGTACGCGCTGT
CTACCGCGTTTTAACCGCCACTAGAAGCGCTTACTAGTCTCCAGGCACGTGTGAGACCGGCACATGAAAA
AAAAAACGTCCAAAAGCGGTACCGCTGCAAAACGAAAAAAAAAACGCATCCCGGTGCCGAGGCCGCTCAA
TTGGTCGTAGACAGCTCTAGCACCGCTTAAACGCACGTACGCGCTGTCTACCGCGTTTTAACCGCCACTA
GAAGCGCTTACTAGTCTCCAGGCACGTGTGAGACCGGCACATGAAAAAAAAAAGCATGCTCGAGTATGAA
AAAAAAAACGCATCCCGGTGCCGAGGCCGCTCAATTGGTCGTAGACAGCTCTAGCACCGCTTAAACGCAC
GTACGCGCTGTCTACCGCGTTTTAACCGCCACTAGAAGCGCTTACTAGTCTCCAGGCACGTGTGAGACCG
GCACATGAAAAAAAAAACGTCCAAAAGCGGTACCGCTGCAAAACGAAAAAAAAAACGCATCCCGGTGCCG
AGGCCGCTCAATTGGTCGTAGACAGCTCTAGCACCGCTTAAACGCACGTACGCGCTGTCTACCGCGTTTT
AACCGCCACTAGAAGCGCTTACTAGTCTCCAGGCACGTGTGAGACCGGCACATGAAAAAAAAAAGCATGC
TCGAGTATGAAAAAAAAAACGCATCCCGGTGCCGAGGCCGCTCAATTGGTCGTAGACAGCTCTAGCACCG
CTTAAACGCACGTACGCGCTGTCTACCGCGTTTTAACCGCCACTAGAAGCGCTTACTAGTCTCCAGGCAC
GTGTGAGACCGGCACATGAAAAAAAAAACGTCCAAAAGCGGTACCAAGCTT
